>Addgene plasmid #216608 | BRAF - I208V in pENTR | addgene full sequence | sequence record 427169 | Addgene NGS Result
GCCTGGCAGTTCCCTACTCTCGCGTTAACGCTAGCATGGATGTTTTCCCAGTCACGACGTTGTAAAACGA
CGGCCAGTCTTAAGCTCGGGCCCCAAATAATGATTTTATTTTGACTGATAGTGACCTGTTCGTTGCAACA
AATTGATGAGCAATGCTTTTTTATAATGCCAACTTTGTACAAAAAAGCAGGCTCCGGCACCATGGCGGCG
CTGAGCGGTGGCGGTGGTGGCGGCGCGGAGCCGGGCCAGGCTCTGTTCAACGGGGACATGGAGCCCGAGG
CCGGCGCCGGCGCCGGCGCCGCGGCCTCTTCGGCTGCGGACCCTGCCATTCCGGAGGAGGTGTGGAATAT
CAAACAAATGATTAAGTTGACACAGGAACATATAGAGGCCCTATTGGACAAATTTGGTGGGGAGCATAAT
CCACCATCAATATATCTGGAGGCCTATGAAGAATACACCAGCAAGCTAGATGCACTCCAACAAAGAGAAC
AACAGTTATTGGAATCTCTGGGGAACGGAACTGATTTTTCTGTTTCTAGCTCTGCATCAATGGATACCGT
TACATCTTCTTCCTCTTCTAGCCTTTCAGTGCTACCTTCATCTCTTTCAGTTTTTCAAAATCCCACAGAT
GTGGCACGGAGCAACCCCAAGTCACCACAAAAACCTATCGTTAGAGTCTTCCTGCCCAACAAACAGAGGA
CAGTGGTACCTGCAAGGTGTGGAGTTACAGTCCGAGACAGTCTAAAGAAAGCACTGATGATGAGAGGTCT
AATCCCAGAGTGCTGTGCTGTTTACAGAATTCAGGATGGAGAGAAGAAACCAGTTGGTTGGGACACTGAT
ATTTCCTGGCTTACTGGAGAAGAATTGCATGTGGAAGTGTTGGAGAATGTTCCACTTACAACACACAACT
TTGTACGAAAAACGTTTTTCACCTTAGCATTTTGTGACTTTTGTCGAAAGCTGCTTTTCCAGGGTTTCCG
CTGTCAAACATGTGGTTATAAATTTCACCAGCGTTGTAGTACAGAAGTTCCACTGATGTGTGTTAATTAT
GACCAACTTGATTTGCTGTTTGTCTCCAAGTTCTTTGAACACCACCCAATACCACAGGAAGAGGCGTCCT
TAGCAGAGACTGCCCTAACATCTGGATCATCCCCTTCCGCACCCGCCTCGGACTCTATTGGGCCCCAAAT
TCTCACCAGTCCGTCTCCTTCAAAATCCATTCCAATTCCACAGCCCTTCCGACCAGCAGATGAAGATCAT
CGAAATCAATTTGGGCAACGAGACCGATCCTCATCAGCTCCCAATGTGCATATAAACACAATAGAACCTG
TCAATATTGATGACTTGATTAGAGACCAAGGATTTCGTGGTGATGGAGGATCAACCACAGGTTTGTCTGC
TACCCCCCCTGCCTCATTACCTGGCTCACTAACTAACGTGAAAGCCTTACAGAAATCTCCAGGACCTCAG
CGAGAAAGGAAGTCATCTTCATCCTCAGAAGACAGGAATCGAATGAAAACACTTGGTAGACGGGACTCGA
GTGATGATTGGGAGATTCCTGATGGGCAGATTACAGTGGGACAAAGAATTGGATCTGGATCATTTGGAAC
AGTCTACAAGGGAAAGTGGCATGGTGATGTGGCAGTGAAAATGTTGAATGTGACAGCACCTACACCTCAG
CAGTTACAAGCCTTCAAAAATGAAGTAGGAGTACTCAGGAAAACACGACATGTGAATATCCTACTCTTCA
TGGGCTATTCCACAAAGCCACAACTGGCTATTGTTACCCAGTGGTGTGAGGGCTCCAGCTTGTATCACCA
TCTCCATATCATTGAGACCAAATTTGAGATGATCAAACTTATAGATATTGCACGACAGACTGCACAGGGC
ATGGATTACTTACACGCCAAGTCAATCATCCACAGAGACCTCAAGAGTAATAATATATTTCTTCATGAAG
ACCTCACAGTAAAAATAGGTGATTTTGGTCTAGCTACAGTGAAATCTCGATGGAGTGGGTCCCATCAGTT
TGAACAGTTGTCTGGATCCATTTTGTGGATGGCACCAGAAGTCATCAGAATGCAAGATAAAAATCCATAC
AGCTTTCAGTCAGATGTATATGCATTTGGAATTGTTCTGTATGAATTGATGACTGGACAGTTACCTTATT
CAAACATCAACAACAGGGACCAGATAATTTTTATGGTGGGACGAGGATACCTGTCTCCAGATCTCAGTAA
GGTACGGAGTAACTGTCCAAAAGCCATGAAGAGATTAATGGCAGAGTGCCTCAAAAAGAAAAGAGATGAG
AGACCACTCTTTCCCCAAATTCTCGCCTCTATTGAGCTGCTGGCCCGCTCATTGCCAAAAATTCACCGCA
GTGCATCAGAACCCTCCTTGAATCGGGCTGGTTTCCAAACAGAGGATTTTAGTCTATATGCTTGTGCTTC
TCCAAAAACACCCATCCAGGCAGGGGGATATGGTGCGTTTCCTGTCCACTGATAGACCCAGCTTTCTTGT
ACAAAGTTGGCATTATAAAAAATAATTGCTCATCAATTTGTTGCAACGAACAGGTCACTATCAGTCAAAA
TAAAATCATTATTTGCCATCCAGCTGATATCCCCTATAGTGAGTCGTATTACATGGTCATAGCTGTTTCC
TGGCAGCTCTGGCCCGTGTCTCAAAATCTCTGATGTTACATTGCACAAGATAAAAATATATCATCATGCC
TCCTCTAGACCAGCCAGGACAGAAATGCCTCGACTTCGCTGCTACCCAAGGTTGCCGGGTGACGCACACC
GTGGAAACGGATGAAGGCACGAACCCAGTGGACATAAGCCTGTTCGGTTCGTAAGCTGTAATGCAAGTAG
CGTATGCGCTCACGCAACTGGTCCAGAACCTTGACCGAACGCAGCGGTGGTAACGGCGCAGTGGCGGTTT
TCATGGCTTGTTATGACTGTTTTTTTGGGGTACAGTCTATGCCTCGGGCATCCAAGCAGCAAGCGCGTTA
CGCCGTGGGTCGATGTTTGATGTTATGGAGCAGCAACGATGTTACGCAGCAGGGCAGTCGCCCTAAAACA
AAGTTAAACATTATGAGGGAAGCGGTGATCGCCGAAGTATCGACTCAACTATCAGAGGTAGTTGGCGTCA
TCGAGCGCCATCTCGAACCGACGTTGCTGGCCGTACATTTGTACGGCTCCGCAGTGGATGGCGGCCTGAA
GCCACACAGTGATATTGATTTGCTGGTTACGGTGACCGTAAGGCTTGATGAAACAACGCGGCGAGCTTTG
ATCAACGACCTTTTGGAAACTTCGGCTTCCCCTGGAGAGAGCGAGATTCTCCGCGCTGTAGAAGTCACCA
TTGTTGTGCACGACGACATCATTCCGTGGCGTTATCCAGCTAAGCGCGAACTGCAATTTGGAGAATGGCA
GCGCAATGACATTCTTGCAGGTATCTTCGAGCCAGCCACGATCGACATTGATCTGGCTATCTTGCTGACA
AAAGCAAGAGAACATAGCGTTGCCTTGGTAGGTCCAGCGGCGGAGGAACTCTTTGATCCGGTTCCTGAAC
AGGATCTATTTGAGGCGCTAAATGAAACCTTAACGCTATGGAACTCGCCGCCCGACTGGGCTGGCGATGA
GCGAAATGTAGTGCTTACGTTGTCCCGCATTTGGTACAGCGCAGTAACCGGCAAAATCGCGCCGAAGGAT
GTCGCTGCCGACTGGGCAATGGAGCGCCTGCCGGCCCAGTATCAGCCCGTCATACTTGAAGCTAGACAGG
CTTATCTTGGACAAGAAGAAGATCGCTTGGCCTCGCGCGCAGATCAGTTGGAAGAATTTGTCCACTACGT
GAAAGGCGAGATCACCAAGGTAGTCGGCAAATAACCCTCGAGCCACCCATGACCAAAATCCCTTAACGTG
AGTTACGCGTCGTTCCACTGAGCGTCAGACCCCGTAGAAAAGATCAAAGGATCTTCTTGAGATCCTTTTT
TTCTGCGCGTAATCTGCTGCTTGCAAACAAAAAAACCACCGCTACCAGCGGTGGTTTGTTTGCCGGATCA
AGAGCTACCAACTCTTTTTCCGAAGGTAACTGGCTTCAGCAGAGCGCAGATACCAAATACTGTTCTTCTA
GTGTAGCCGTAGTTAGGCCACCACTTCAAGAACTCTGTAGCACCGCCTACATACCTCGCTCTGCTAATCC
TGTTACCAGTGGCTGCTGCCAGTGGCGATAAGTCGTGTCTTACCGGGTTGGACTCAAGACGATAGTTACC
GGATAAGGCGCAGCGGTCGGGCTGAACGGGGGGTTCGTGCACACAGCCCAGCTTGGAGCGAACGACCTAC
ACCGAACTGAGATACCTACAGCGTGAGCTATGAGAAAGCGCCACGCTTCCCGAAGGGAGAAAGGCGGACA
GGTATCCGGTAAGCGGCAGGGTCGGAACAGGAGAGCGCACGAGGGAGCTTCCAGGGGGAAACGCCTGGTA
TCTTTATAGTCCTGTCGGGTTTCGCCACCTCTGACTTGAGCGTCGATTTTTGTGATGCTCGTCAGGGGGG
CGGAGCCTATGGAAAAACGCCAGCAACGCGGCCTTTTTACGGTTCCTGGCCTTTTGCTGGCCTTTTGCTC
ACATGTTCTTTCCTGCGTTATCCCCTGATTCTGTGGATAACCGTATTACCGCCTTTGAGTGAGCTGATAC
CGCTCGCCGCAGCCGAACGACCGAGCGCAGCGAGTCAGTGAGCGAGGAAGCGGAAGAGCGCCCAATACGC
AAACCGCCTCTCCCCGCGCGTTGGCCGATTCATTAATGCAGCTGGCACGACAGGTTTCCCGACTGGAAAG
CGGGCAGTGAGCGCAACGCAATTAATACGCGTACCGCTAGCCAGGAAGAGTTTGTAGAAACGCAAAAAGG
CCATCCGTCAGGATGGCCTTCTGCTTAGTTTGATGCCTGGCAGTTTATGGCGGGCGTCCTGCCCGCCACC
CTCCGGGCCGTTGCTTCACAACGTTCAAATCCGCTCCCGGCGGATTTGTCCTACTCAGGAGAGCGTTCAC
CGACAAACAACAGATAAAACGAAAGGCCCAGTCTTCCGACTGAGCCTTTCGTTTTATTTGAT
Features (pLannotate 1.2.2; 12 found; start..end, strand, type, name):
     42..78      -  CDS            lacZα (fragment): LacZα fragment of β-galactosidase; lacZ fragment
     94..193     +  protein_bind   attL1: mutant version of attL; recombination site for the Gateway® LR reaction LR Clonase™
    202..2499    +  CDS            BRAF: BRAF_HUMAN - Also known as BRAF1, RAFB1. Experimental evidence at protein level: Swiss-Prot protein existence level 1. Protein kinase involved in the transduction of mitogenic signals from the cell membrane to the nucleus (Probable). Phosphorylates MAP2K1, and thereby activates the MAP kinase signal transduction pathway (PubMed:21441910, PubMed:29433126). May play a role in the postsynaptic responses of hippocampal neurons (PubMed:1508179). From Homo sapiens (Human).
   2506..2605    -  protein_bind   attL2: mutant version of attL; recombination site for the Gateway® LR reaction LR Clonase™
   2623..2641    -  promoter       T7 promoter: promoter for bacteriophage T7 RNA polymerase
   2831..2854    +  promoter       Pc promoter (fragment): intI1 (promoter lies within the coding sequence); class 1 integron promoter
   3030..3086    +  CDS            GmR (fragment): gentamycin acetyltransferase; aacC1; confers resistance to gentamycin
   3093..3884    +  CDS            SmR: aminoglycoside adenylyltransferase (Murphy, 1985); aadA; confers resistance to spectinomycin and streptomycin
   3977..4565    +  rep_origin     ori: high-copy-number ColE1/pMB1/pBR322/pUC origin of replication
   4748..4840    +  CDS            lacI (fragment): lac repressor; lacI; The lac repressor binds to the lac operator to inhibit transcription in E. coli. This inhibition can be relieved by adding lactose or isopropyl-β-D-thiogalactopyranoside (IPTG).
   4895..4922    -  terminator     rrnB T2 terminator: transcription terminator T2 from the E. coli rrnB gene
   5054..5097    +  terminator     rrnB T1 terminator: Escherichia coli rrnB; transcription terminator T1 from the E. coli rrnB gene
