[The description below was written by a language model from this plasmid's Addgene catalogue record and pLannotate feature annotations shown in this document.]
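Description:
BRAF - I208V in pENTR is a Gateway entry plasmid built on the pCR8-GW-TOPO backbone and carrying the human BRAF coding sequence with an I208V substitution, described in the record as an autism spectrum disorder (ASD)-associated mutation. It is a bacterial cloning vector rather than an expression vector. It replicates in E. coli from a high-copy ColE1/pUC-type origin and is selected with spectinomycin through the aadA (SmR) aminoglycoside adenylyltransferase gene. That gene lies downstream of a fragment of the class 1 integron Pc promoter and a remnant of a gentamicin resistance gene. The sequenced record is about 5.1 kb, consistent with a roughly 2.8 kb backbone plus a roughly 2.3 kb insert.

The BRAF open reading frame, encoding the serine/threonine kinase that phosphorylates MAP2K1 to activate the MAP kinase pathway, sits between attL1 and attL2 sites. An LR Clonase reaction can therefore transfer it directionally into any attR-containing destination vector. According to the depositor, the insert, which was introduced by Gibson cloning, begins with a Kozak sequence designed to read through as a linker, so the gene can also be moved into destination vectors that add an N-terminal tag. No eukaryotic promoter is present in the entry clone, so expression depends on the destination vector chosen. A T7 promoter lies just outside attL2, oriented toward the insert on the opposite strand. rrnB T1 and T2 terminators upstream of the cassette insulate it from read-through transcription, and small lacZα and lacI fragments are backbone remnants. The plasmid serves as a donor for building expression constructs to study the functional effect of this BRAF variant.
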