Addgene plasmid #216608: BRAF - I208V in pENTR
Purpose: gateway cloning donor vector containing BRAF ASD mutation
Depositing lab: Douglas Allan & Christopher Loewen. Depositing organization: University of British Columbia.
Backbone
  Vector backbone: pCR8-GW-TOPO
  Backbone manufacturer: GenScript
  Backbone size w/o insert (bp): 2800
  Vector type: Gateway Entry Plasmid
Growth in bacteria
  Bacterial resistance: Spectinomycin, 50 μg/mL
  Growth temperature: 37°C
  Growth strain: DH5alpha
  Copy number: High Copy
Gene/Insert
  Gene/Insert name: BRAF
  Species: H. sapiens (human)
  Insert size (bp): 2300
  Mutation: I208V
  Entrez Gene: BRAF (a.k.a. B-RAF1, B-raf, BRAF-1, BRAF1, NS7, RAFB1)
  Cloning method: Gibson Cloning
  Sequencing primers: 5′ M13 fwd; 3′ M13 rev
Terms and licenses: Academic/Nonprofit Terms; Industry Terms: Not Available to Industry
Depositor comments: insert contains a Kozak sequence that encodes a linker for cloning into N-terminal tagging pDEST vectors
How to cite: BRAF - I208V in pENTR was a gift from Douglas Allan & Christopher Loewen (Addgene plasmid # 216608 ; http://n2t.net/addgene:216608 ; RRID:Addgene_216608)
